>Addgene plasmid #178650 | pCEP4 TAPBPR-TM-TN6 | addgene full sequence | sequence record 354770 | Addgene NGS Result
GGGATTCTCGGGACCCCTCCTCTTCCTCTTCAAGGTCACCAGACAGAGATGCTACTGGGGCAACGGAAGA
AAAGCTGGGTGCGGCCTGTGAGGATCAGCTTATCGATGATAAGCTGTCAAACATGAGAATTCTTGAAGAC
GAAAGGGCCTCGTGATACGCCTATTTTTATAGGTTAATGTCATGATAATAATGGTTTCTTAGACGTCAGG
TGGCACTTTTCGGGGAAATGTGCGCGGAACCCCTATTTGTTTATTTTTCTAAATACATTCAAATATGTAT
CCGCTCATGAGACAATAACCCTGATAAATGCTTCAATAATATTGAAAAAGGAAGAGTATGAGTATTCAAC
ATTTCCGTGTCGCCCTTATTCCCTTTTTTGCGGCATTTTGCCTTCCTGTTTTTGCTCACCCAGAAACGCT
GGTGAAAGTAAAAGATGCTGAAGATCAGTTGGGTGCACGAGTGGGTTACATCGAACTGGATCTCAACAGC
GGTAAGATCCTTGAGAGTTTTCGCCCCGAAGAACGTTTTCCAATGATGAGCACTTTTAAAGTTCTGCTAT
GTGGCGCGGTATTATCCCGTGTTGACGCCGGGCAAGAGCAACTCGGTCGCCGCATACACTATTCTCAGAA
TGACTTGGTTGAGTACTCACCAGTCACAGAAAAGCATCTTACGGATGGCATGACAGTAAGAGAATTATGC
AGTGCTGCCATAACCATGAGTGATAACACTGCGGCCAACTTACTTCTGACAACGATCGGAGGACCGAAGG
AGCTAACCGCTTTTTTGCACAACATGGGGGATCATGTAACTCGCCTTGATCGTTGGGAACCGGAGCTGAA
TGAAGCCATACCAAACGACGAGCGTGACACCACGATGCCTGCAGCAATGGCAACAACGTTGCGCAAACTA
TTAACTGGCGAACTACTTACTCTAGCTTCCCGGCAACAATTAATAGACTGGATGGAGGCGGATAAAGTTG
CAGGACCACTTCTGCGCTCGGCCCTTCCGGCTGGCTGGTTTATTGCTGATAAATCTGGAGCCGGTGAGCG
TGGGTCTCGCGGTATCATTGCAGCACTGGGGCCAGATGGTAAGCCCTCCCGTATCGTAGTTATCTACACG
ACGGGGAGTCAGGCAACTATGGATGAACGAAATAGACAGATCGCTGAGATAGGTGCCTCACTGATTAAGC
ATTGGTAACTGTCAGACCAAGTTTACTCATATATACTTTAGATTGATTTAAAACTTCATTTTTAATTTAA
AAGGATCTAGGTGAAGATCCTTTTTGATAATCTCATGACCAAAATCCCTTAACGTGAGTTTTCGTTCCAC
TGAGCGTCAGACCCCGTAGAAAAGATCAAAGGATCTTCTTGAGATCCTTTTTTTCTGCGCGTAATCTGCT
GCTTGCAAACAAAAAAACCACCGCTACCAGCGGTGGTTTGTTTGCCGGATCAAGAGCTACCAACTCTTTT
TCCGAAGGTAACTGGCTTCAGCAGAGCGCAGATACCAAATACTGTCCTTCTAGTGTAGCCGTAGTTAGGC
CACCACTTCAAGAACTCTGTAGCACCGCCTACATACCTCGCTCTGCTAATCCTGTTACCAGTGGCTGCTG
CCAGTGGCGATAAGTCGTGTCTTACCGGGTTGGACTCAAGACGATAGTTACCGGATAAGGCGCAGCGGTC
GGGCTGAACGGGGGGTTCGTGCACACAGCCCAGCTTGGAGCGAACGACCTACACCGAACTGAGATACCTA
CAGCGTGAGCTATGAGAAAGCGCCACGCTTCCCGAAGGGAGAAAGGCGGACAGGTATCCGGTAAGCGGCA
GGGTCGGAACAGGAGAGCGCACGAGGGAGCTTCCAGGGGGAAACGCCTGGTATCTTTATAGTCCTGTCGG
GTTTCGCCACCTCTGACTTGAGCGTCGATTTTTGTGATGCTCGTCAGGGGGGCGGAGCCTATGGAAAAAC
GCCAGCAACGCGGCCTTTTTACGGTTCCTGGCCTTTTGCTGGCCTTGAAGCTGTCCCTGATGGTCGTCAT
CTACCTGCCTGGACAGCATGGCCTGCAACGCGGGCATCCCGATGCCGCCGGAAGCGAGAAGAATCATAAT
GGGGAAGGCCATCCAGCCTCGCGTCGCGAACGCCAGCAAGACGTAGCCCAGCGCGTCGGCCCCGAGATGC
GCCGCGTGCGGCTGCTGGAGATGGCGGACGCGATGGATATGTTCTGCCAAGGGTTGGTTTGCGCATTCAC
AGTTCTCCGCAAGAATTGATTGGCTCCAATTCTTGGAGTGGTGAATCCGTTAGCGAGGTGCCGCCCTGCT
TCATCCCCGTGGCCCGTTGCTCGCGTTTGCTGGCGGTGTCCCCGGAAGAAATATATTTGCATGTCTTTAG
TTCTATGATGACACAAACCCCGCCCAGCGTCTTGTCATTGGCGAATTCGAACACGCAGATGCAGTCGGGG
CGGCGCGGTCCGAGGTCCACTTCGCATATTAAGGTGACGCGTGTGGCCTCGAACACCGAGCGACCCTGCA
GCGACCCGCTTAACAGCGTCAACAGCGTGCCGCAGATCCCGGGGGGCAATGAGATATGAAAAAGCCTGAA
CTCACCGCGACGTCTGTCGAGAAGTTTCTGATCGAAAAGTTCGACAGCGTCTCCGACCTGATGCAGCTCT
CGGAGGGCGAAGAATCTCGTGCTTTCAGCTTCGATGTAGGAGGGCGTGGATATGTCCTGCGGGTAAATAG
CTGCGCCGATGGTTTCTACAAAGATCGTTATGTTTATCGGCACTTTGCATCGGCCGCGCTCCCGATTCCG
GAAGTGCTTGACATTGGGGAATTCAGCGAGAGCCTGACCTATTGCATCTCCCGCCGTGCACAGGGTGTCA
CGTTGCAAGACCTGCCTGAAACCGAACTGCCCGCTGTTCTGCAGCCGGTCGCGGAGGCCATGGATGCGAT
CGCTGCGGCCGATCTTAGCCAGACGAGCGGGTTCGGCCCATTCGGACCGCAAGGAATCGGTCAATACACT
ACATGGCGTGATTTCATATGCGCGATTGCTGATCCCCATGTGTATCACTGGCAAACTGTGATGGACGACA
CCGTCAGTGCGTCCGTCGCGCAGGCTCTCGATGAGCTGATGCTTTGGGCCGAGGACTGCCCCGAAGTCCG
GCACCTCGTGCACGCGGATTTCGGCTCCAACAATGTCCTGACGGACAATGGCCGCATAACAGCGGTCATT
GACTGGAGCGAGGCGATGTTCGGGGATTCCCAATACGAGGTCGCCAACATCTTCTTCTGGAGGCCGTGGT
TGGCTTGTATGGAGCAGCAGACGCGCTACTTCGAGCGGAGGCATCCGGAGCTTGCAGGATCGCCGCGGCT
CCGGGCGTATATGCTCCGCATTGGTCTTGACCAACTCTATCAGAGCTTGGTTGACGGCAATTTCGATGAT
GCAGCTTGGGCGCAGGGTCGATGCGACGCAATCGTCCGATCCGGAGCCGGGACTGTCGGGCGTACACAAA
TCGCCCGCAGAAGCGCGGCCGTCTGGACCGATGGCTGTGTAGAAGTACTCGCCGATAGTGGAAACCGACG
CCCCAGCACTCGTCCGGATCGGGAGATGGGGGAGGCTAACTGAAACACGGAAGGAGACAATACCGGAAGG
AACCCGCGCTATGACGGCAATAAAAAGACAGAATAAAACGCACGGGTGTTGGGTCGTTTGTTCATAAACG
CGGGGTTCGGTCCCAGGGCTGGCACTCTGTCGATACCCCACCGAGACCCCATTGGGGCCAATACGCCCGC
GTTTCTTCCTTTTCCCCACCCCACCCCCCAAGTTCGGGTGAAGGCCCAGGGCTCGCAGCCAACGTCGGGG
CGGCAGGCCCTGCCATAGCCACTGGCCCCGTGGGTTAGGGACGGGGTCCCCCATGGGGAATGGTTTATGG
TTCGTGGGGGTTATTATTTTGGGCGTTGCGTGGGGTCAGGTCCACGACTGGACTGAGCAGACAGACCCAT
GGTTTTTGGATGGCCTGGGCATGGACCGCATGTACTGGCGCGACACGAACACCGGGCGTCTGTGGCTGCC
AAACACCCCCGACCCCCAAAAACCACCGCGCGGATTTCTGGCGTGCCAAGCTAGTCGACCAATTCTCATG
TTTGACAGCTTATCATCGCAGATCCGGGCAACGTTGTTGCCATTGCTGCAGGCGCAGAACTGGTAGGTAT
GGAAGATCTATACATTGAATCAATATTGGCAATTAGCCATATTAGTCATTGGTTATATAGCATAAATCAA
TATTGGCTATTGGCCATTGCATACGTTGTATCTATATCATAATATGTACATTTATATTGGCTCATGTCCA
ATATGACCGCCATGTTGACATTGATTATTGACTAGTTATTAATAGTAATCAATTACGGGGTCATTAGTTC
ATAGCCCATATATGGAGTTCCGCGTTACATAACTTACGGTAAATGGCCCGCCTGGCTGACCGCCCAACGA
CCCCCGCCCATTGACGTCAATAATGACGTATGTTCCCATAGTAACGCCAATAGGGACTTTCCATTGACGT
CAATGGGTGGAGTATTTACGGTAAACTGCCCACTTGGCAGTACATCAAGTGTATCATATGCCAAGTCCGC
CCCCTATTGACGTCAATGACGGTAAATGGCCCGCCTGGCATTATGCCCAGTACATGACCTTACGGGACTT
TCCTACTTGGCAGTACATCTACGTATTAGTCATCGCTATTACCATGGTGATGCGGTTTTGGCAGTACACC
AATGGGCGTGGATAGCGGTTTGACTCACGGGGATTTCCAAGTCTCCACCCCATTGACGTCAATGGGAGTT
TGTTTTGGCACCAAAATCAACGGGACTTTCCAAAATGTCGTAATAACCCCGCCCCGTTGACGCAAATGGG
CGGTAGGCGTGTACGGTGGGAGGTCTATATAAGCAGAGCTCGTTTAGTGAACCGTCAGATCTCTAGAAGC
TGGGTACCAGCTGCTAGCGCCACCATGGCCGTCATGGCGCCCCGAACCCTCGTCCTGCTACTCTCGGGGG
CCCTGGCCCTGACCCAGACCTGGGCGGGCTCCGACTACAAGGACGATGATGACAAGGGAGGATCCAAGCC
CCACCCAGCAGAGGGGCAGTGGCGGGCAGTGGACGTGGTCCTAGACTGTTTCCTGGTGAAGGACGGTGCG
CACCGTGGAGCTCTCGCCAGCAGTGAGGACAGGGCAAGGGCCTCCCTTGTGCTGAAGCAGGTGCCAGTGC
TGGACGATGGCTCCCTGGAGGACTTCACCGATTTCCAAGGGGGCACACTGGCCCAAGATGACCCACCTAT
TATCTTTGAGGCCTCAGTGGACCTGGTCCAGATTCCCCAGGCCGAGGCCTTGCTCCATGCTGACTGCAGT
GGGAAGGAGGTGACCTGTGAGATCTCCCGCTACTTTCTCCAGATGACAGAGACCACTGTTAAGACAGCAG
CTTGGTTCATGGCCAACGTGCAGGTCTCTGGAGGGGGACCTAGCATCTCCTTGGTGATGAAGACTCCCAG
GGTCGCCAAGAATGAGGTGCTCTGGCACCCAACGCTGAACTTGCCACTGAGCCCCCAGGGGACTGTGCGA
ACTGCAGTGGAGTTCCAGGTGATGACACAGACCCAATCCCTGAGCTTCCTGCTGGGGTCCTCAGCCTCCT
TGGACTGTGGCTTCTCCATGGCACCGGGCTTGGACCTCATCAGTGTGAAGTGGGAACTGAGCCACAAGGG
CAGGGGTCAGTTGGTGTACAGCTGGACCGCAGGGCAGGGGCAGGCTGTGCGGAAGGGCGCTACCCTGGAG
CCTGCACAACTGGGCATGGCCAGGGATGCCTCCCTCACCCTGCCCGGCCTCACTATACAGGACGAGGGGA
CCTACATTTGCCAGATCACCACCTCTCTGTACCGAGCTAGCCAGATCATCCAGCTCAACATCCAAGCTTC
CCCTAAAGTACGACTGAGCTTGGCAAACGAAGCTCTGCTGCCCACCCTCATCTGCGACATTGCTGGCTAT
TACCCTCTGGATGTGGTGGTGACGTGGACCCGAGAGGAGCTGGGTGGATCCCCAGCCCAAGTCTCTGGTG
CCTCCTTCTCCAGCCTCAGGCAAAGCGTGGCAGGCACCTACAGCATCTCCTCCTCTCTCACCGCAGAACC
TGGCTCTGCAGGTGCCACTTACACCTGCCAGGTCACACACATCTCTCTGGAGGAGCCCCTTGGGGCCAGC
ACCCAGGTTGTCCCACCAGAGCGGAGATCTGGAGCCGGAAGTGCTATCCCCATCATGGGTATCGTTGCTG
GCCTGGTTGTCCTTGCAGCTGTAGTCACTGGAGCTGCGGTCGCTGCTGTGCTGTGGAGAAAGAAGAGCTC
AGATTGACTCGAGGCCGGCAAGGCCGGATCCAGACATGATAAGATACATTGATGAGTTTGGACAAACCAC
AACTAGAATGCAGTGAAAAAAATGCTTTATTTGTGAAATTTGTGATGCTATTGCTTTATTTGTAACCATT
ATAAGCTGCAATAAACAAGTTAACAACAACAATTGCATTCATTTTATGTTTCAGGTTCAGGGGGAGGTGT
GGGAGGTTTTTTAAAGCAAGTAAAACCTCTACAAATGTGGTATGGCTGATTATGATCCGGCTGCCTCGCG
CGTTTCGGTGATGACGGTGAAAACCTCTGACACATGCAGCTCCCGGAGACGGTCACAGCTTGTCTGTAAG
CGGATGCCGGGAGCAGACAAGCCCGTCAGGGCGCGTCAGCGGGTGTTGGCGGGTGTCGGGGCGCAGCCAT
GAGGTCGACTCTAGAGGATCGATCCCCGCCCCGGACGAACTAAACCTGACTACGACATCTCTGCCCCTTC
TTCGCGGGGCAGTGCATGTAATCCCTTCAGTTGGTTGGTACAACTTGCCAACTGGGCCCTGTTCCACATG
TGACACGGGGGGGGACCAAACACAAAGGGGTTCTCTGACTGTAGTTGACATCCTTATAAATGGATGTGCA
CATTTGCCAACACTGAGTGGCTTTCATCCTGGAGCAGACTTTGCAGTCTGTGGACTGCAACACAACATTG
CCTTTATGTGTAACTCTTGGCTGAAGCTCTTACACCAATGCTGGGGGACATGTACCTCCCAGGGGCCCAG
GAAGACTACGGGAGGCTACACCAACGTCAATCAGAGGGGCCTGTGTAGCTACCGATAAGCGGACCCTCAA
GAGGGCATTAGCAATAGTGTTTATAAGGCCCCCTTGTTAACCCTAAACGGGTAGCATATGCTTCCCGGGT
AGTAGTATATACTATCCAGACTAACCCTAATTCAATAGCATATGTTACCCAACGGGAAGCATATGCTATC
GAATTAGGGTTAGTAAAAGGGTCCTAAGGAACAGCGATATCTCCCACCCCATGAGCTGTCACGGTTTTAT
TTACATGGGGTCAGGATTCCACGAGGGTAGTGAACCATTTTAGTCACAAGGGCAGTGGCTGAAGATCAAG
GAGCGGGCAGTGAACTCTCCTGAATCTTCGCCTGCTTCTTCATTCTCCTTCGTTTAGCTAATAGAATAAC
TGCTGAGTTGTGAACAGTAAGGTGTATGTGAGGTGCTCGAAAACAAGGTTTCAGGTGACGCCCCCAGAAT
AAAATTTGGACGGGGGGTTCAGTGGTGGCATTGTGCTATGACACCAATATAACCCTCACAAACCCCTTGG
GCAATAAATACTAGTGTAGGAATGAAACATTCTGAATATCTTTAACAATAGAAATCCATGGGGTGGGGAC
AAGCCGTAAAGACTGGATGTCCATCTCACACGAATTTATGGCTATGGGCAACACATAATCCTAGTGCAAT
ATGATACTGGGGTTATTAAGATGTGTCCCAGGCAGGGACCAAGACAGGTGAACCATGTTGTTACACTCTA
TTTGTAACAAGGGGAAAGAGAGTGGACGCCGACAGCAGCGGACTCCACTGGTTGTCTCTAACACCCCCGA
AAATTAAACGGGGCTCCACGCCAATGGGGCCCATAAACAAAGACAAGTGGCCACTCTTTTTTTTGAAATT
GTGGAGTGGGGGCACGCGTCAGCCCCCACACGCCGCCCTGCGGTTTTGGACTGTAAAATAAGGGTGTAAT
AACTTGGCTGATTGTAACCCCGCTAACCACTGCGGTCAAACCACTTGCCCACAAAACCACTAATGGCACC
CCGGGGAATACCTGCATAAGTAGGTGGGCGGGCCAAGATAGGGGCGCGATTGCTGCGATCTGGAGGACAA
ATTACACACACTTGCGCCTGAGCGCCAAGCACAGGGTTGTTGGTCCTCATATTCACGAGGTCGCTGAGAG
CACGGTGGGCTAATGTTGCCATGGGTAGCATATACTACCCAAATATCTGGATAGCATATGCTATCCTAAT
CTATATCTGGGTAGCATAGGCTATCCTAATCTATATCTGGGTAGCATATGCTATCCTAATCTATATCTGG
GTAGTATATGCTATCCTAATTTATATCTGGGTAGCATAGGCTATCCTAATCTATATCTGGGTAGCATATG
CTATCCTAATCTATATCTGGGTAGTATATGCTATCCTAATCTGTATCCGGGTAGCATATGCTATCCTAAT
AGAGATTAGGGTAGTATATGCTATCCTAATTTATATCTGGGTAGCATATACTACCCAAATATCTGGATAG
CATATGCTATCCTAATCTATATCTGGGTAGCATATGCTATCCTAATCTATATCTGGGTAGCATAGGCTAT
CCTAATCTATATCTGGGTAGCATATGCTATCCTAATCTATATCTGGGTAGTATATGCTATCCTAATTTAT
ATCTGGGTAGCATAGGCTATCCTAATCTATATCTGGGTAGCATATGCTATCCTAATCTATATCTGGGTAG
TATATGCTATCCTAATCTGTATCCGGGTAGCATATGCTATCCTCATGCATATACAGTCAGCATATGATAC
CCAGTAGTAGAGTGGGAGTGCTATCCTTTGCATATGCCGCCACCTCCCAAGGGGGCGTGAATTTTCGCTG
CTTGTCCTTTTCCTGCTGGTTGCTCCCATTCTTAGGTGAATTTAAGGAGGCCAGGCTAAAGCCGTCGCAT
GTCTGATTGCTCACCAGGTAAATGTCGCTAATGTTTTCCAACGCGAGAAGGTGTTGAGCGCGGAGCTGAG
TGACGTGACAACATGGGTATGCCCAATTGCCCCATGTTGGGAGGACGAAAATGGTGACAAGACAGATGGC
CAGAAATACACCAACAGCACGCATGATGTCTACTGGGGATTTATTCTTTAGTGCGGGGGAATACACGGCT
TTTAATACGATTGAGGGCGTCTCCTAACAAGTTACATCACTCCTGCCCTTCCTCACCCTCATCTCCATCA
CCTCCTTCATCTCCGTCATCTCCGTCATCACCCTCCGCGGCAGCCCCTTCCACCATAGGTGGAAACCAGG
GAGGCAAATCTACTCCATCGTCAAAGCTGCACACAGTCACCCTGATATTGCAGGTAGGAGCGGGCTTTGT
CATAACAAGGTCCTTAATCGCATCCTTCAAAACCTCAGCAAATATATGAGTTTGTAAAAAGACCATGAAA
TAACAGACAATGGACTCCCTTAGCGGGCCAGGTTGTGGGCCGGGTCCAGGGGCCATTCCAAAGGGGAGAC
GACTCAATGGTGTAAGACGACATTGTGGAATAGCAAGGGCAGTTCCTCGCCTTAGGTTGTAAAGGGAGGT
CTTACTACCTCCATATACGAACACACCGGCGACCCAAGTTCCTTCGTCGGTAGTCCTTTCTACGTGACTC
CTAGCCAGGAGAGCTCTTAAACCTTCTGCAATGTTCTCAAATTTCGGGTTGGAACCTCCTTGACCACGAT
GCTTTCCAAACCACCCTCCTTTTTTGCGCCTGCCTCCATCACCCTGACCCCGGGGTCCAGTGCTTGGGCC
TTCTCCTGGGTCATCTGCGGGGCCCTGCTCTATCGCTCCCGGGGGCACGTCAGGCTCACCATCTGGGCCA
CCTTCTTGGTGGTATTCAAAATAATCGGCTTCCCCTACAGGGTGGAAAAATGGCCTTCTACCTGGAGGGG
GCCTGCGCGGTGGAGACCCGGATGATGATGACTGACTACTGGGACTCCTGGGCCTCTTTTCTCCACGTCC
ACGACCTCTCCCCCTGGCTCTTTCACGACTTCCCCCCCTGGCTCTTTCACGTCCTCTACCCCGGCGGCCT
CCACTACCTCCTCGACCCCGGCCTCCACTACCTCCTCGACCCCGGCCTCCACTGCCTCCTCGACCCCGGC
CTCCACCTCCTGCTCCTGCCCCTCCTGCTCCTGCCCCTCCTCCTGCTCCTGCCCCTCCTGCCCCTCCTSC
TCCTSCCCCTCCTSCCCCTCCTSCTCCTSCCCCTCCYCCCCCYCCTCCYCCYCCCCCTCCYCCCCCYCCY
CCTCCYCCYCCYCCYCCTCCCCCTCCTCCTCCTCCTCCCCCTCCTCCCCCTCCTCCTCCTCCCCCTCCTS
CCCCTCCTSCTCCTSCCCCTCCTGCCCCTCCTGCTCCTGCCCCTCCTGCTCCTSCCCCTCCTGCTCCTGC
CCCTCCTGCTCCTGCCCCTCCTGCCCCTCCTGCCCCTCCTCCTGCTCCTGCCCCTCCTGCTCCTGCCCCT
CCTGCCCCTCCTGCCCCTCCTGCTCCTGCCCCTCCTCCTGCTCCTGCCCCTCCTGCCCCTCCTGCCCCTC
CTCCTGCTCCTGCCCCTCCTGCCCCTCCTCCTSCTCCTGCCCCTCCTCCTSCTCCTSCCCCTCCTSCYCC
TCCTSCYCCYCCTCCTCCTCCTCCYCCTCCTCCYCCTCCTCCTSCTCCTSCYCCTCCTCCTSCTCCTSCC
CCTCCTSCYCCTCCTSCCCCTCCTCCTSCTCCTSCCCCTCCTCCTSCTCCTSCCCCTCCTGCCCCTCCTG
CCCCTCCTGCCCCTCCTCCTGCTCCTGCCCCTCCTCCTGCTCCTGCCCCTCCTGCTCCTGCCCCTCCCGC
TCCTGCTCCTGCTCCTGTTCCACCGTGGGTCCCTTTGCAGCCAATGCAACTTGGACGTTTTTGGGGTCTC
CGGACACCATCTCTATGTCTTGGCCCTGATCCTGAGCCGCCCGGGGCTCCTGGTCTTCCGCCTCCTCGTC
CTCGTCCTCTTCCCCGTCCTCGTCCATGGTTATCACCCCCTCTTCTTTGAGGTCCACTGCCGCCGGAGCC
TTCTGGTCCAGATGTGTCTCCCTTCTCTCCTAGGCCATTTCCAGGTCCTGTACCTGGCCCCTCGTCAGAC
ATGATTCACACTAAAAGAGATCAATAGACATCTTTATTAGACGACGCTCAGTGAATACAGGGAGTGCAGA
CTCCTGCCCCCTCCAACAGCCCCCCCACCCTCATCCCCTTCATGGTCGCTGTCAGACAGATCCAGGTCTG
AAAATTCCCCATCCTCCGAACCATCCTCGTCCTCATCACCAATTACTCGCAGCCCGGAAAACTCCCGCTG
AACATCCTCAAGATTTGCGTCCTGAGCCTCAAGCCAGGCCTCAAATTCCTCGTCCCCCTTTTTGCTGGAC
GGTAGGGATG
Features (pLannotate 1.2.2; 24 found; start..end, strand, type, name):
     97..120     -  promoter       tet promoter (fragment): E. coli promoter for tetracycline efflux protein gene
    233..337     +  promoter       AmpR promoter: bla
    338..1198    +  CDS            AmpR: β-lactamase; bla; confers resistance to ampicillin, carbenicillin, and related antibiotics
   1369..1957    +  rep_origin     ori: high-copy-number ColE1/pMB1/pBR322/pUC origin of replication
   2003..2161    -  CDS            TcR (fragment): tetracycline efflux protein; tet; confers resistance to tetracycline
   2282..2482    -  CDS            MDV035 (fragment): UL24_GAHVM - Protein inferred from homology: Swiss-Prot protein existence level 3. May play a role in the dispersal of host nucleolin from the nucleolus throughout the nucleus leading to a decrease in ribosome biogenesis. From Gallid herpesvirus 2 (strain Chicken/Md5/ATCC VR-987) (GaHV-2) (Marek's disease herpesvirus type 1).
   2471..2533    +  promoter       Mini-TK promoter: minimal herpes simplex virus (HSV) thymidine kinase promoter
   2576..3613    +  CDS            HygR: hygromycin B phosphotransferase confers resistance to hygromycin
   3655..3703    +  polyA_signal   HSV TK poly(A) signal: herpes simplex virus thymidine kinase polyadenylation signal (Cole and Stacy, 1985)
   3903..4127    +  CDS            gH (fragment): GH_HHV11 - Experimental evidence at protein level: Swiss-Prot protein existence level 1. The heterodimer glycoprotein H-glycoprotein L is required for the fusion of viral and plasma membranes leading to virus entry into the host cell. Following initial binding to host receptor, membrane fusion is mediated by the fusion machinery composed of gB and the heterodimer gH/gL. May also be involved in the fusion between the virion envelope and the outer nuclear membrane during virion morphogenesis. From Human herpesvirus 1 (strain 17) (HHV-1) (Human herpes simplex virus 1).
   4158..4183    -  CDS            bla(M) (fragment): β-lactamase lacking the signal sequence; bla(M); allows cytosolic expression of β-lactamase
   4357..4736    +  enhancer       CMV enhancer: human cytomegalovirus immediate early enhancer
   4738..4937    +  promoter       CMV promoter: human cytomegalovirus (CMV) immediate early promoter
   4995..5072    +  CDS            1C03_GORGO (fragment): Experimental evidence at transcript level: Swiss-Prot protein existence level 2. Involved in the presentation of foreign antigens to the immune system. From Gorilla gorilla gorilla (Western lowland gorilla).
   5073..5097    +  CDS            3xFLAG (fragment): three tandem FLAG® epitope tags
   5103..6269    +  CDS            TAPBPL (fragment): TPSNR_HUMAN - Experimental evidence at protein level: Swiss-Prot protein existence level 1. Component of the antigen processing and presentation pathway, which binds to MHC class I coupled with beta2-microglobulin/B2M. Association between TAPBPR and MHC class I occurs in the absence of a functional peptide-loading complex (PLC). From Homo sapiens (Human).
   6397..6531    -  polyA_signal   SV40 poly(A) signal: SV40 polyadenylation signal
   6554..6637    -  CDS            large T antigen (fragment): large T antigen from SV40 (simian virus 40)
   6640..6680    +  CDS            rop (fragment): Rop protein, which maintains plasmids at low copy number; rop
   6792..6810    -  misc_feature   MCS (fragment): pUC18/19 multiple cloning site
   7256..9045    -  rep_origin     oriP: Epstein-Barr virus oriP replication origin (Yates et al., 2000)
   9046..9264    -  CDS            gL (fragment): GL_EBVB9 - Experimental evidence at protein level: Swiss-Prot protein existence level 1. The heterodimer glycoprotein H-glycoprotein L is required for the fusion of viral and plasma membranes leading to virus entry into the host cell. Acts as a functional inhibitor of gH and maintains gH in an inhibited form. Upon binding to host integrins, gL dissociates from gH leading to activation of the viral fusion glycoproteins gB and gH. Fusion of EBV with B-lymphocytes requires the additional receptor- binding protein gp42, which forms a complex with gH/gL. The heterodimer gH/gL targets also host EPHA
   9347..11272   -  CDS            EBNA1: Epstein-Barr nuclear antigen 1, also known as EBNA-1 crucial for latent viral infection, and for episomal amplification of vectors containing the oriP origin (Okita et al., 2013)
  11310..94      -  CDS            BRRF2_EBVB9 (fragment) (across the origin): Protein inferred from homology: Swiss-Prot protein existence level 3. From Epstein-Barr virus (strain B95-8) (HHV-4) (Human herpesvirus 4).
