[The description below was written by a language model from this plasmid's Addgene catalogue record and pLannotate feature annotations shown in this document.]
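Description:
pCEP4 TAPBPR-TM-TN6 is a mammalian expression plasmid built on the Invitrogen pCEP4 episomal backbone. In bacteria it is maintained through a high-copy ColE1/pUC-type origin and selected with ampicillin via the β-lactamase gene. In mammalian cells it carries the Epstein-Barr virus oriP origin together with an EBNA1 coding sequence, which together allow the plasmid to persist as a replicating extrachromosomal episome in primate cells. A hygromycin B phosphotransferase cassette, driven by an HSV thymidine kinase promoter and ended by the TK polyadenylation signal, provides drug selection. Several short annotations (tetracycline resistance, rop, and herpesvirus gH, gL, UL24 and BRRF2 fragments) appear to be backbone remnants flanking these viral elements rather than functional genes.

The payload, cloned between NheI and XhoI, is a modified human TAPBPR (TAPBPL), an MHC class I chaperone related to tapasin. It is expressed from the CMV immediate-early enhancer/promoter and terminated by an SV40 polyadenylation signal. An HLA-A2 signal peptide (picked up by the annotation software as a gorilla class I homologue) directs the protein into the secretory pathway and is followed by an N-terminal FLAG epitope, which allows antibody detection. The "TN6" variant carries four substitutions, E205K, R207E, Q209S and Q272S, and "TM" indicates that the native transmembrane domain has been replaced with that of MHC-I, consistent with the TAPBPL annotation ending before the end of the insert. The record does not state what the mutations do, but the associated work concerns how TAPBPR docks onto and chaperones MR1 molecules. The sequenced record is 11,560 nt, slightly shorter than the catalogued total of 11,782 bp.
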