Addgene plasmid #178650: pCEP4 TAPBPR-TM-TN6
Purpose: Mammalian expression of FLAG-tagged TAPBPR with MHC TM (E205K, R207E, Q209S, Q272S)
Depositing lab: Erik Procko. Depositing organization: University of Illinois at Urbana-Champaign. Publication: TAPBPR employs a ligand-independent docking mechanism to chaperone MR1 molecules. McShan AC, Devlin CA, Papadaki GF, Sun Y, Green AI, Morozov GI, Burslem GM, Procko E, Sgourakis NG. Nat Chem Biol. 2022 Jun 20. pii: 10.1038/s41589-022-01049-9. doi: 10.1038/s41589-022-01049-9. PubMed 35725941.
Backbone
  Vector backbone: pCEP4
  Backbone manufacturer: Invitrogen
  Backbone size w/o insert (bp): 10381
  Total vector size (bp): 11782
  Vector type: Mammalian Expression
  Selectable markers: Hygromycin
Growth in bacteria
  Bacterial resistance: Ampicillin, 100 μg/mL
  Growth temperature: 37°C
  Growth strain: DH5alpha
  Copy number: High Copy
Gene/Insert
  Gene/Insert name: TAPBPR
  Species: H. sapiens (human)
  Insert size (bp): 1401
  Mutation: E205K, R207E, Q209S, Q272S, switched transmembrane domain with that of MHC-I
  GenBank ID: BC015017.2
  Entrez Gene: TAPBPL (a.k.a. TAPBP-R, TAPBPR)
  Promoter: CMV
  Tag / fusion protein: FLAG (N terminal on insert); Signal/leader sequence from HLA class I histocompatibility antigen A-2 alpha chain (HLA) (N terminal on insert)
  Cloning method: Restriction Enzyme; 5′ cloning site NheI (not destroyed); 3′ cloning site XhoI (not destroyed)
  Sequencing primers: 5′ CMV_fwd; 3′ EBV_rev
Terms and licenses: Academic/Nonprofit Terms; Industry Terms: Not Available to Industry
How to cite: pCEP4 TAPBPR-TM-TN6 was a gift from Erik Procko (Addgene plasmid # 178650 ; http://n2t.net/addgene:178650 ; RRID:Addgene_178650)
